Addgene plasmid #29778: pAAV-CAG-ArchT-tdTomato
Purpose: AAV-mediated expression of ArchT-tdTomato for neuronal inhibition
Depositing lab: Edward Boyden. Depositing organization: Massachusetts Institute of Technology. Publication: A high-light sensitivity optical neural silencer: development and application to optogenetic control of non-human primate cortex. Han X, Chow BY, Zhou H, Klapoetke NC, Chuong A, Rajimehr R, Yang A, Baratta MV, Winkle J, Desimone R, Boyden ES. Front Syst Neurosci. 2011;5:18. Epub 2011 Apr 13. 10.3389/fnsys.2011.00018 PubMed 21811444.
Backbone
  Vector backbone: AAV with CAG promoter
  Backbone manufacturer: Scott Sternson
  Backbone size w/o insert (bp): 6259
  Vector type: Mammalian Expression, AAV ; Adeno-associated virus
Growth in bacteria
  Bacterial resistance: Ampicillin, 100 μg/mL
  Growth temperature: 30°C
  Growth strain: NEB Stable
  Growth instructions: Use recombinase-free E. coli (Stbl3, XL-10, Sure2 et.al), grow at 30C
  Copy number: Low Copy
Gene/Insert
  Gene/Insert name: ArchT-tdTomato (alt names: archaerhodopsin; archaerhodopsin TP009; ArchT)
  Species: H. strain TP009
  Insert size (bp): 744
  Mutation: N/A
  Promoter: CAG
  Tag / fusion protein: tdTomato (C terminal on insert)
  Cloning method: Restriction Enzyme; 5′ cloning site BamHI (not destroyed); 3′ cloning site EcoRI (not destroyed)
  Sequencing primers: 5′ gctctagagcctctgctaacc; 3′ gcagcgtatccacatagcg
Terms and licenses: Academic/Nonprofit Terms; Industry Terms: Not Available to Industry
Depositor comments: PLEASE CONTACT ED BOYDEN () FOR DETAILS ON THIS REAGENT AND FURTHER REAGENTS IN THIS LINE.
How to cite: pAAV-CAG-ArchT-tdTomato was a gift from Edward Boyden (Addgene plasmid # 29778 ; http://n2t.net/addgene:29778 ; RRID:Addgene_29778)
