[The description below was written by a language model from this plasmid's Addgene catalogue record and pLannotate feature annotations shown in this document.]
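Description:
pAAV-CAG-ArchT-tdTomato is an adeno-associated virus transfer plasmid for mammalian expression of the optogenetic silencer ArchT fused to a red fluorescent protein. The expression cassette sits between two AAV2 inverted terminal repeats, which are the cis elements needed for replication and packaging of the intervening DNA into recombinant AAV particles when rep, cap and helper functions are supplied separately. The bacterial portion carries a ColE1/pUC-type origin, an f1 phage origin and a β-lactamase gene for ampicillin selection. The catalogue lists the plasmid as low copy and calls for recombination-deficient E. coli, reflecting the tendency of ITRs to rearrange. Short lacZα, lacI and SV40 large T fragments in the annotation appear to be backbone remnants rather than functional genes.

Expression is driven by the CAG promoter, annotated here as a CMV enhancer fragment, the chicken β-actin promoter and chimeric β-actin/β-globin intron sequence, which gives strong, broadly active transcription. The coding region is ArchT, an archaerhodopsin from Halorubrum strain TP009. The annotation tool matches it to the closely related Halorubrum sodomense light-driven proton pump. It is fused at its C terminus to tdTomato, so expressing cells can be identified by red fluorescence. The listed insert size of 744 bp corresponds roughly to the opsin alone, not the whole fusion. A WPRE follows to enhance transcript stability and expression. An SV40 polyadenylation signal lies downstream, although it is annotated on the opposite strand to the cassette. The sequencing-derived and depositor sequence records, about 6.9 kb each, show the same features in the same arrangement.

The construct is used to produce AAV for delivering ArchT to neurons. Illumination there drives outward proton pumping, hyperpolarising and silencing the cells. The associated work applied it to non-human primate cortex.
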