Features (pLannotate 1.2.2; 18 found; start..end, strand, type, name):
    182..770     -  rep_origin     ori: high-copy-number ColE1/pMB1/pBR322/pUC origin of replication
    941..1801    -  CDS            AmpR: β-lactamase; bla; confers resistance to ampicillin, carbenicillin, and related antibiotics
   1802..1906    -  promoter       AmpR promoter: bla
   1959..2387    -  rep_origin     f1 ori (sequence partly withheld): f1 bacteriophage origin of replication; arrow indicates direction of (+) strand synthesis
   2392..2461    -  CDS            lacZα (fragment): LacZα fragment of β-galactosidase; lacZ fragment
   2456..2588    -  repeat_region  AAV2 ITR (fragment): inverted terminal repeat of adeno-associated virus serotype 2 inverted
   2651..2899    +  enhancer       CMV enhancer (fragment): human cytomegalovirus immediate early enhancer
   2901..3178    +  promoter       chicken β-actin promoter: No description available
   3179..3315    +  intron         hybrid intron (fragment): hybrid between chicken β-actin (CBA) and minute virus of mice (MMV) introns (Gray et al., 2011)
   3404..3534    +  intron         chimeric intron (fragment): chimera between introns from chicken β-actin and rabbit β-globin
   3600..4373    +  CDS            aop3: BACR3_HALSD - Experimental evidence at protein level: Swiss-Prot protein existence level 1. Light-driven proton pump. From Halorubrum sodomense.
   4353..5779    +  CDS            tdTomato (fragment): tandem dimeric (pseudo-monomeric) derivative of DsRed (Shaner et al., 2004) mammalian codon-optimized
   5781..5805    +  misc_feature   MCS (fragment): pBluescript multiple cloning site
   5805..6393    +  misc_feature   WPRE: woodchuck hepatitis virus posttranscriptional regulatory element
   6436..6557    -  polyA_signal   SV40 poly(A) signal: SV40 polyadenylation signal
   6580..6648    -  CDS            large T antigen (fragment): large T antigen from SV40 (simian virus 40)
   6719..6852    +  repeat_region  AAV2 ITR: inverted terminal repeat of adeno-associated virus serotype 2 inverted
   6846..6902    -  CDS            lacI (fragment): lac repressor; lacI; The lac repressor binds to the lac operator to inhibit transcription in E. coli. This inhibition can be relieved by adding lactose or isopropyl-β-D-thiogalactopyranoside (IPTG).
>Addgene plasmid #29778 | pAAV-CAG-ArchT-tdTomato | depositor full sequence | sequence record 13763 | Author sequence
CTTCCGCTTCCTCGCTCACTGACTCGCTGCGCTCGGTCGTTCGGCTGCGGCGAGCGGTATCAGCTCACTC
AAAGGCGGTAATACGGTTATCCACAGAATCAGGGGATAACGCAGGAAAGAACATGTGAGCAAAAGGCCAG
CAAAAGGCCAGGAACCGTAAAAAGGCCGCGTTGCTGGCGTTTTTCCATAGGCTCCGCCCCCCTGACGAGC
ATCACAAAAATCGACGCTCAAGTCAGAGGTGGCGAAACCCGACAGGACTATAAAGATACCAGGCGTTTCC
CCCTGGAAGCTCCCTCGTGCGCTCTCCTGTTCCGACCCTGCCGCTTACCGGATACCTGTCCGCCTTTCTC
CCTTCGGGAAGCGTGGCGCTTTCTCATAGCTCACGCTGTAGGTATCTCAGTTCGGTGTAGGTCGTTCGCT
CCAAGCTGGGCTGTGTGCACGAACCCCCCGTTCAGCCCGACCGCTGCGCCTTATCCGGTAACTATCGTCT
TGAGTCCAACCCGGTAAGACACGACTTATCGCCACTGGCAGCAGCCACTGGTAACAGGATTAGCAGAGCG
AGGTATGTAGGCGGTGCTACAGAGTTCTTGAAGTGGTGGCCTAACTACGGCTACACTAGAAGAACAGTAT
TTGGTATCTGCGCTCTGCTGAAGCCAGTTACCTTCGGAAAAAGAGTTGGTAGCTCTTGATCCGGCAAACA
AACCACCGCTGGTAGCGGTGGTTTTTTTGTTTGCAAGCAGCAGATTACGCGCAGAAAAAAAGGATCTCAA
GAAGATCCTTTGATCTTTTCTACGGGGTCTGACGCTCAGTGGAACGAAAACTCACGTTAAGGGATTTTGG
TCATGAGATTATCAAAAAGGATCTTCACCTAGATCCTTTTAAATTAAAAATGAAGTTTTAAATCAATCTA
AAGTATATATGAGTAAACTTGGTCTGACAGTTACCAATGCTTAATCAGTGAGGCACCTATCTCAGCGATC
TGTCTATTTCGTTCATCCATAGTTGCCTGACTCCCCGTCGTGTAGATAACTACGATACGGGAGGGCTTAC
CATCTGGCCCCAGTGCTGCAATGATACCGCGAGACCCACGCTCACCGGCTCCAGATTTATCAGCAATAAA
CCAGCCAGCCGGAAGGGCCGAGCGCAGAAGTGGTCCTGCAACTTTATCCGCCTCCATCCAGTCTATTAAT
TGTTGCCGGGAAGCTAGAGTAAGTAGTTCGCCAGTTAATAGTTTGCGCAACGTTGTTGCCATTGCTACAG
GCATCGTGGTGTCACGCTCGTCGTTTGGTATGGCTTCATTCAGCTCCGGTTCCCAACGATCAAGGCGAGT
TACATGATCCCCCATGTTGTGCAAAAAAGCGGTTAGCTCCTTCGGTCCTCCGATCGTTGTCAGAAGTAAG
TTGGCCGCAGTGTTATCACTCATGGTTATGGCAGCACTGCATAATTCTCTTACTGTCATGCCATCCGTAA
GATGCTTTTCTGTGACTGGTGAGTACTCAACCAAGTCATTCTGAGAATAGTGTATGCGGCGACCGAGTTG
CTCTTGCCCGGCGTCAATACGGGATAATACCGCGCCACATAGCAGAACTTTAAAAGTGCTCATCATTGGA
AAACGTTCTTCGGGGCGAAAACTCTCAAGGATCTTACCGCTGTTGAGATCCAGTTCGATGTAACCCACTC
GTGCACCCAACTGATCTTCAGCATCTTTTACTTTCACCAGCGTTTCTGGGTGAGCAAAAACAGGAAGGCA
AAATGCCGCAAAAAAGGGAATAAGGGCGACACGGAAATGTTGAATACTCATACTCTTCCTTTTTCAATAT
TATTGAAGCATTTATCAGGGTTATTGTCTCATGAGCGGATACATATTTGAATGTATTTAGAAAAATAAAC
AAATAGGGGTTCCGCGCACATTTCCCCGAAAAGTGCCACCTAAATTGTAAGCGTTAATATTTTGTTAAAA
TTCGCGTTAAATTTTTGTTAAATCAGCTCATTTTTTAACCAATAGGCCGAAATCGGCAAAATCCCTTATA
AATCAAAAGAATAGACCGAGATAGGGT
[37 nt withheld, positions 2058-2094]
AAAGAACGTGGACTCCAACGTCAAAGG
[49 nt withheld, positions 2122-2170]
T
[91 nt withheld, positions 2172-2262]
G
[124 nt withheld, positions 2264-2387]
CCCATTCGCCATTCAGGCTGCGCAACTGTTGGGAAGGGCGATCGGTGCGGGCCTCTTCGCTATTACGCCA
GCTGCGCGCTCGCTCGCTCACTGAGGCCGCCCGGGCAAAGCCCGGGCGTCGGGCGACCTTTGGTCGCCCG
GCCTCAGTGAGCGAGCGAGCGCGCAGAGAGGGAGTGGCCAACTCCATCACTAGGGGTTCCTTGTAGTTAA
TGATTAACCCGCCATGCTACTTATCTACGTAGCCATGCTCTAGGAAGATCGTACCATTGACGTCAATAAT
GACGTATGTTCCCATAGTAACGCCAATAGGGACTTTCCATTGACGTCAATGGGTGGAGTATTTACGGTAA
ACTGCCCACTTGGCAGTACATCAAGTGTATCATATGCCAAGTACGCCCCCTATTGACGTCAATGACGGTA
AATGGCCCGCCTGGCATTATGCCCAGTACATGACCTTATGGGACTTTCCTACTTGGCAGTACATCTACGT
ATTAGTCATCGCTATTACCATGGTCGAGGTGAGCCCCACGTTCTGCTTCACTCTCCCCATCTCCCCCCCC
TCCCCACCCCCAATTTTGTATTTATTTATTTTTTAATTATTTTGTGCAGCGATGGGGGCGGGGGGGGGGG
GGGGGCGCGCGCCAGGCGGGGCGGGGCGGGGCGAGGGGCGGGGCGGGGCGAGGCGGAGAGGTGCGGCGGC
AGCCAATCAGAGCGGCGCGCTCCGAAAGTTTCCTTTTATGGCGAGGCGGCGGCGGCGGCGGCCCTATAAA
AAGCGAAGCGCGCGGCGGGCGGGAGTCGCTGCGACGCTGCCTTCGCCCCGTGCCCCGCTCCGCCGCCGCC
TCGCGCCGCCCGCCCCGGCTCTGACTGACCGCGTTACTCCCACAGGTGAGCGGGCGGGACGGCCCTTCTC
CTCCGGGCTGTAATTAGCGCTTGGTTTAATGACGGCTTGTTTCTTTTCTGTGGCTGCGTGAAAGCCTTGA
GGGGCTCCGGGAGGGCCCTTTGTGCGGGGGGAGCGGCTCGGGGCTGTCCGCGGGGGGACGGCTGCCTTCG
GGGGGGACGGGGCAGGGCGGGGTTCGGCTTCTGGCGTGTGACCGGCGGCTCTAGAGCCTCTGCTAACCAT
GTTCATGCCTTCTTCTTTTTCCTACAGCTCCTGGGCAACGTGCTGGTTATTGTGCTGTCTCATCATTTTG
GCAAAGAATTGGATCCGCCACCATGGACCCCATCGCTCTGCAGGCAGGATACGACCTGCTGGGCGACGGA
AGGCCAGAGACCCTGTGGCTGGGAATCGGAACCCTGCTGATGCTGATCGGCACCTTCTACTTCATCGTGA
AGGGCTGGGGCGTGACCGACAAGGAGGCCAGGGAGTACTACAGCATCACAATCCTGGTGCCCGGCATCGC
CAGCGCCGCCTACCTGAGCATGTTCTTCGGCATCGGCCTGACCGAGGTGACCGTGGCCGGCGAGGTGCTG
GACATCTACTACGCCAGATACGCCGACTGGCTGTTCACCACCCCTTTGCTTCTGCTCGACCTGGCCCTGC
TGGCTAAGGTGGACAGGGTGAGCATCGGAACCCTGGTGGGAGTGGACGCCCTGATGATCGTGACCGGCCT
GATCGGCGCCCTGAGCCACACCCCACTGGCTAGGTACAGCTGGTGGCTGTTCAGCACCATCTGCATGATC
GTGGTGCTGTACTTCCTGGCTACCAGCCTGAGGGCTGCTGCTAAGGAGAGGGGACCAGAGGTGGCTAGCA
CCTTCAACACCCTGACCGCCCTGGTGCTGGTGCTGTGGACCGCCTACCCCATCCTGTGGATCATCGGAAC
CGAGGGAGCTGGAGTGGTGGGACTGGGAATCGAGACCCTGCTGTTCATGGTGCTGGACGTGACCGCCAAA
GTGGGCTTCGGCTTCATCCTGCTGAGGAGCAGGGCCATCCTGGGCGACACCGAGGCCCCCGAGCCCCGAC
CGGTAGTGAGCAAGGGCGAGGAGGTCATCAAAGAGTTCATGCGCTTCAAGGTGCGCATGGAGGGCTCCAT
GAACGGCCACGAGTTCGAGATCGAGGGCGAGGGCGAGGGCCGCCCCTACGAGGGCACCCAGACCGCCAAG
CTGAAGGTGACCAAGGGCGGCCCCCTGCCCTTCGCCTGGGACATCCTGTCCCCCCAGTTCATGTACGGCT
CCAAGGCGTACGTGAAGCACCCCGCCGACATCCCCGATTACAAGAAGCTGTCCTTCCCCGAGGGCTTCAA
GTGGGAGCGCGTGATGAACTTCGAGGACGGCGGTCTGGTGACCGTGACCCAGGACTCCTCCCTGCAGGAC
GGCACGCTGATCTACAAGGTGAAGATGCGCGGCACCAACTTCCCCCCCGACGGCCCCGTAATGCAGAAGA
AGACCATGGGCTGGGAGGCCTCCACCGAGCGCCTGTACCCCCGCGACGGCGTGCTGAAGGGCGAGATCCA
CCAGGCCCTGAAGCTGAAGGACGGCGGCCACTACCTGGTGGAGTTCAAGACCATCTACATGGCCAAGAAG
CCCGTGCAACTGCCCGGCTACTACTACGTGGACACCAAGCTGGACATCACCTCCCACAACGAGGACTACA
CCATCGTGGAACAGTACGAGCGCTCCGAGGGCCGCCACCACCTGTTCCTGGGGCATGGCACCGGCAGCAC
CGGCAGCGGCAGCTCCGGCACCGCCTCCTCCGAGGACAACAACATGGCCGTCATCAAAGAGTTCATGCGC
TTCAAGGTGCGCATGGAGGGCTCCATGAACGGCCACGAGTTCGAGATCGAGGGCGAGGGCGAGGGCCGCC
CCTACGAGGGCACCCAGACCGCCAAGCTGAAGGTGACCAAGGGCGGCCCCCTGCCCTTCGCCTGGGACAT
CCTGTCCCCCCAGTTCATGTACGGCTCCAAGGCGTACGTGAAGCACCCCGCCGACATCCCCGATTACAAG
AAGCTGTCCTTCCCCGAGGGCTTCAAGTGGGAGCGCGTGATGAACTTCGAGGACGGCGGTCTGGTGACCG
TGACCCAGGACTCCTCCCTGCAGGACGGCACGCTGATCTACAAGGTGAAGATGCGCGGCACCAACTTCCC
CCCCGACGGCCCCGTAATGCAGAAGAAGACCATGGGCTGGGAGGCCTCCACCGAGCGCCTGTACCCCCGC
GACGGCGTGCTGAAGGGCGAGATCCACCAGGCCCTGAAGCTGAAGGACGGCGGCCACTACCTGGTGGAGT
TCAAGACCATCTACATGGCCAAGAAGCCCGTGCAACTGCCCGGCTACTACTACGTGGACACCAAGCTGGA
CATCACCTCCCACAACGAGGACTACACCATCGTGGAACAGTACGAGCGCTCCGAGGGCCGCCACCACCTG
TTCCTGTACGGCATGGACGAGCTGTACAAGTAAGAATTCGATATCAAGCTTATCGATAATCAACCTCTGG
ATTACAAAATTTGTGAAAGATTGACTGGTATTCTTAACTATGTTGCTCCTTTTACGCTATGTGGATACGC
TGCTTTAATGCCTTTGTATCATGCTATTGCTTCCCGTATGGCTTTCATTTTCTCCTCCTTGTATAAATCC
TGGTTGCTGTCTCTTTATGAGGAGTTGTGGCCCGTTGTCAGGCAACGTGGCGTGGTGTGCACTGTGTTTG
CTGACGCAACCCCCACTGGTTGGGGCATTGCCACCACCTGTCAGCTCCTTTCCGGGACTTTCGCTTTCCC
CCTCCCTATTGCCACGGCGGAACTCATCGCCGCCTGCCTTGCCCGCTGCTGGACAGGGGCTCGGCTGTTG
GGCACTGACAATTCCGTGGTGTTGTCGGGGAAATCATCGTCCTTTCCTTGGCTGCTCGCCTGTGTTGCCA
CCTGGATTCTGCGCGGGACGTCCTTCTGCTACGTCCCTTCGGCCCTCAATCCAGCGGACCTTCCTTCCCG
CGGCCTGCTGCCGGCTCTGCGGCCTCTTCCGCGTCTTCGCCTTCGCCCTCAGACGAGTCGGATCTCCCTT
TGGGCCGCCTCCCCGCATCGATACCGTCGACCCGGGCGGCCGCTTCGAGCAGACATGATAAGATACATTG
ATGAGTTTGGACAAACCACAACTAGAATGCAGTGAAAAAAATGCTTTATTTGTGAAATTTGTGATGCTAT
TGCTTTATTTGTAACCATTATAAGCTGCAATAAACAAGTTAACAACAACAATTGCATTCATTTTATGTTT
CAGGTTCAGGGGGAGATGTGGGAGGTTTTTTAAAGCAAGTAAAACCTCTACAAATGTGGTAAAATCGATA
AGGATCTTCCTAGAGCATGGCTACGTAGATAAGTAGCATGGCGGGTTAATCATTAACTACAAGGAACCCC
TAGTGATGGAGTTGGCCACTCCCTCTCTGCGCGCTCGCTCGCTCACTGAGGCCGGGCGACCAAAGGTCGC
CCGACGCCCGGGCTTTGCCCGGGCGGCCTCAGTGAGCGAGCGAGCGCGCAGCTGCATTAATGAATCGGCC
AACGCGCGGGGAGAGGCGGTTTGCGTATTGGGCGCT
