Features (pLannotate 1.2.2; 18 found; start..end, strand, type, name):
     20..152     -  repeat_region  AAV2 ITR (fragment): inverted terminal repeat of adeno-associated virus serotype 2 inverted
    213..461     +  enhancer       CMV enhancer (fragment): human cytomegalovirus immediate early enhancer
    463..740     +  promoter       chicken β-actin promoter: No description available
    741..876     +  intron         hybrid intron (fragment): hybrid between chicken β-actin (CBA) and minute virus of mice (MMV) introns (Gray et al., 2011)
    965..1095    +  intron         chimeric intron (fragment): chimera between introns from chicken β-actin and rabbit β-globin
   1161..1934    +  CDS            aop3: BACR3_HALSD - Experimental evidence at protein level: Swiss-Prot protein existence level 1. Light-driven proton pump. From Halorubrum sodomense.
   1914..3340    +  CDS            tdTomato (fragment): tandem dimeric (pseudo-monomeric) derivative of DsRed (Shaner et al., 2004) mammalian codon-optimized
   3342..3366    +  misc_feature   MCS (fragment): pBluescript multiple cloning site
   3366..3954    +  misc_feature   WPRE: woodchuck hepatitis virus posttranscriptional regulatory element
   3997..4118    -  polyA_signal   SV40 poly(A) signal: SV40 polyadenylation signal
   4141..4209    -  CDS            large T antigen (fragment): large T antigen from SV40 (simian virus 40)
   4280..4413    +  repeat_region  AAV2 ITR: inverted terminal repeat of adeno-associated virus serotype 2 inverted
   4407..4463    -  CDS            lacI (fragment): lac repressor; lacI; The lac repressor binds to the lac operator to inhibit transcription in E. coli. This inhibition can be relieved by adding lactose or isopropyl-β-D-thiogalactopyranoside (IPTG).
   4646..5234    -  rep_origin     ori: high-copy-number ColE1/pMB1/pBR322/pUC origin of replication
   5405..6265    -  CDS            AmpR: β-lactamase; bla; confers resistance to ampicillin, carbenicillin, and related antibiotics
   6266..6370    -  promoter       AmpR promoter: bla
   6423..6851    -  rep_origin     f1 ori (sequence partly withheld): f1 bacteriophage origin of replication; arrow indicates direction of (+) strand synthesis
   6856..25      -  CDS            lacZα (fragment) (across the origin): LacZα fragment of β-galactosidase; lacZ fragment
>Addgene plasmid #29778 | pAAV-CAG-ArchT-tdTomato | addgene full sequence | sequence record 230373 | Addgene NGS Result
GGCCTCTTCGCTATTACGCCAGCTGCGCGCTCGCTCGCTCACTGAGGCCGCCCGGGCAAAGCCCGGGCGT
CGGGCGACCTTTGGTCGCCCGGCCTCAGTGAGCGAGCGAGCGCGCAGAGAGGGAGTGGCCAACTCCATCA
CTAGGGGTTCCTTGTAGTTAATGATTAACCCGCCATGCTACTTATCTACGTAGCCATGCTCTAGGAAGAG
TACCATTGACGTCAATAATGACGTATGTTCCCATAGTAACGCCAATAGGGACTTTCCATTGACGTCAATG
GGTGGAGTATTTACGGTAAACTGCCCACTTGGCAGTACATCAAGTGTATCATATGCCAAGTACGCCCCCT
ATTGACGTCAATGACGGTAAATGGCCCGCCTGGCATTATGCCCAGTACATGACCTTATGGGACTTTCCTA
CTTGGCAGTACATCTACGTATTAGTCATCGCTATTACCATGGTCGAGGTGAGCCCCACGTTCTGCTTCAC
TCTCCCCATCTCCCCCCCCTCCCCACCCCCAATTTTGTATTTATTTATTTTTTAATTATTTTGTGCAGCG
ATGGGGGCGGGGGGGGGGGGGGGGCGCGCGCCAGGCGGGGCGGGGCGGGGCGAGGGGCGGGGCGGGGCGA
GGCGGAGAGGTGCGGCGGCAGCCAATCAGAGCGGCGCGCTCCGAAAGTTTCCTTTTATGGCGAGGCGGCG
GCGGCGGCGGCCCTATAAAAAGCGAAGCGCGCGGCGGGCGGGAGTCGCTGCGCGCTGCCTTCGCCCCGTG
CCCCGCTCCGCCGCCGCCTCGCGCCGCCCGCCCCGGCTCTGACTGACCGCGTTACTCCCACAGGTGAGCG
GGCGGGACGGCCCTTCTCCTCCGGGCTGTAATTAGCGCTTGGTTTAATGACGGCTTGTTTCTTTTCTGTG
GCTGCGTGAAAGCCTTGAGGGGCTCCGGGAGGGCCCTTTGTGCGGGGGGAGCGGCTCGGGGCTGTCCGCG
GGGGGACGGCTGCCTTCGGGGGGGACGGGGCAGGGCGGGGTTCGGCTTCTGGCGTGTGACCGGCGGCTCT
AGAGCCTCTGCTAACCATGTTCATGCCTTCTTCTTTTTCCTACAGCTCCTGGGCAACGTGCTGGTTATTG
TGCTGTCTCATCATTTTGGCAAAGAATTGGATCCGCCACCATGGACCCCATCGCTCTGCAGGCAGGATAC
GACCTGCTGGGCGACGGAAGGCCAGAGACCCTGTGGCTGGGAATCGGAACCCTGCTGATGCTGATCGGCA
CCTTCTACTTCATCGTGAAGGGCTGGGGCGTGACCGACAAGGAGGCCAGGGAGTACTACAGCATCACAAT
CCTGGTGCCCGGCATCGCCAGCGCCGCCTACCTGAGCATGTTCTTCGGCATCGGCCTGACCGAGGTGACC
GTGGCCGGCGAGGTGCTGGACATCTACTACGCCAGATACGCCGACTGGCTGTTCACCACCCCTTTGCTTC
TGCTCGACCTGGCCCTGCTGGCTAAGGTGGACAGGGTGAGCATCGGAACCCTGGTGGGAGTGGACGCCCT
GATGATCGTGACCGGCCTGATCGGCGCCCTGAGCCACACCCCACTGGCTAGGTACAGCTGGTGGCTGTTC
AGCACCATCTGCATGATCGTGGTGCTGTACTTCCTGGCTACCAGCCTGAGGGCTGCTGCTAAGGAGAGGG
GACCAGAGGTGGCTAGCACCTTCAACACCCTGACCGCCCTGGTGCTGGTGCTGTGGACCGCCTACCCCAT
CCTGTGGATCATCGGAACCGAGGGAGCTGGAGTGGTGGGACTGGGAATCGAGACCCTGCTGTTCATGGTG
CTGGACGTGACCGCCAAAGTGGGCTTCGGCTTCATCCTGCTGAGGAGCAGGGCCATCCTGGGCGACACCG
AGGCCCCCGAGCCCCGACCGGTAGTGAGCAAGGGCGAGGAGGTCATCAAAGAGTTCATGCGCTTCAAGGT
GCGCATGGAGGGCTCCATGAACGGCCACGAGTTCGAGATCGAGGGCGAGGGCGAGGGCCGCCCCTACGAG
GGCACCCAGACCGCCAAGCTGAAGGTGACCAAGGGCGGCCCCCTGCCCTTCGCCTGGGACATCCTGTCCC
CCCAGTTCATGTACGGCTCCAAGGCGTACGTGAAGCACCCCGCCGACATCCCCGATTACAAGAAGCTGTC
CTTCCCCGAGGGCTTCAAGTGGGAGCGCGTGATGAACTTCGAGGACGGCGGTCTGGTGACCGTGACCCAG
GACTCCTCCCTGCAGGACGGCACGCTGATCTACAAGGTGAAGATGCGCGGCACCAACTTCCCCCCCGACG
GCCCCGTAATGCAGAAGAAGACCATGGGCTGGGAGGCCTCCACCGAGCGCCTGTACCCCCGCGACGGCGT
GCTGAAGGGCGAGATCCACCAGGCCCTGAAGCTGAAGGACGGCGGCCACTACCTGGTGGAGTTCAAGACC
ATCTACATGGCCAAGAAGCCCGTGCAACTGCCCGGCTACTACTACGTGGACACCAAGCTGGACATCACCT
CCCACAACGAGGACTACACCATCGTGGAACAGTACGAGCGCTCCGAGGGCCGCCACCACCTGTTCCTGGG
GCATGGCACCGGCAGCACCGGCAGCGGCAGCTCCGGCACCGCCTCCTCCGAGGACAACAACATGGCCGTC
ATCAAAGAGTTCATGCGCTTCAAGGTGCGCATGGAGGGCTCCATGAACGGCCACGAGTTCGAGATCGAGG
GCGAGGGCGAGGGCCGCCCCTACGAGGGCACCCAGACCGCCAAGCTGAAGGTGACCAAGGGCGGCCCCCT
GCCCTTCGCCTGGGACATCCTGTCCCCCCAGTTCATGTACGGCTCCAAGGCGTACGTGAAGCACCCCGCC
GACATCCCCGATTACAAGAAGCTGTCCTTCCCCGAGGGCTTCAAGTGGGAGCGCGTGATGAACTTCGAGG
ACGGCGGTCTGGTGACCGTGACCCAGGACTCCTCCCTGCAGGACGGCACGCTGATCTACAAGGTGAAGAT
GCGCGGCACCAACTTCCCCCCCGACGGCCCCGTAATGCAGAAGAAGACCATGGGCTGGGAGGCCTCCACC
GAGCGCCTGTACCCCCGCGACGGCGTGCTGAAGGGCGAGATCCACCAGGCCCTGAAGCTGAAGGACGGCG
GCCACTACCTGGTGGAGTTCAAGACCATCTACATGGCCAAGAAGCCCGTGCAACTGCCCGGCTACTACTA
CGTGGACACCAAGCTGGACATCACCTCCCACAACGAGGACTACACCATCGTGGAACAGTACGAGCGCTCC
GAGGGCCGCCACCACCTGTTCCTGTACGGCATGGACGAGCTGTACAAGTAAGAATTCGATATCAAGCTTA
TCGATAATCAACCTCTGGATTACAAAATTTGTGAAAGATTGACTGGTATTCTTAACTATGTTGCTCCTTT
TACGCTATGTGGATACGCTGCTTTAATGCCTTTGTATCATGCTATTGCTTCCCGTATGGCTTTCATTTTC
TCCTCCTTGTATAAATCCTGGTTGCTGTCTCTTTATGAGGAGTTGTGGCCCGTTGTCAGGCAACGTGGCG
TGGTGTGCACTGTGTTTGCTGACGCAACCCCCACTGGTTGGGGCATTGCCACCACCTGTCAGCTCCTTTC
CGGGACTTTCGCTTTCCCCCTCCCTATTGCCACGGCGGAACTCATCGCCGCCTGCCTTGCCCGCTGCTGG
ACAGGGGCTCGGCTGTTGGGCACTGACAATTCCGTGGTGTTGTCGGGGAAATCATCGTCCTTTCCTTGGC
TGCTCGCCTGTGTTGCCACCTGGATTCTGCGCGGGACGTCCTTCTGCTACGTCCCTTCGGCCCTCAATCC
AGCGGACCTTCCTTCCCGCGGCCTGCTGCCGGCTCTGCGGCCTCTTCCGCGTCTTCGCCTTCGCCCTCAG
ACGAGTCGGATCTCCCTTTGGGCCGCCTCCCCGCATCGATACCGTCGACCCGGGCGGCCGCTTCGAGCAG
ACATGATAAGATACATTGATGAGTTTGGACAAACCACAACTAGAATGCAGTGAAAAAAATGCTTTATTTG
TGAAATTTGTGATGCTATTGCTTTATTTGTAACCATTATAAGCTGCAATAAACAAGTTAACAACAACAAT
TGCATTCATTTTATGTTTCAGGTTCAGGGGGAGATGTGGGAGGTTTTTTAAAGCAAGTAAAACCTCTACA
AATGTGGTAAAATCGATAAGGATCTTCCTAGAGCATGGCTACGTAGATAAGTAGCATGGCGGGTTAATCA
TTAACTACAAGGAACCCCTAGTGATGGAGTTGGCCACTCCCTCTCTGCGCGCTCGCTCGCTCACTGAGGC
CGGGCGACCAAAGGTCGCCCGACGCCCGGGCTTTGCCCGGGCGGCCTCAGTGAGCGAGCGAGCGCGCAGC
TGCATTAATGAATCGGCCAACGCGCGGGGAGAGGCGGTTTGCGTATTGGGCGCTCTTCCGCTTCCTCGCT
CACTGACTCGCTGCGCTCGGTCGTTCGGCTGCGGCGAGCGGTATCAGCTCACTCAAAGGCGGTAATACGG
TTATCCACAGAATCAGGGGATAACGCAGGAAAGAACATGTGAGCAAAAGGCCAGCAAAAGGCCAGGAACC
GTAAAAAGGCCGCGTTGCTGGCGTTTTTCCATAGGCTCCGCCCCCCTGACGAGCATCACAAAAATCGACG
CTCAAGTCAGAGGTGGCGAAACCCGACAGGACTATAAAGATACCAGGCGTTTCCCCCTGGAAGCTCCCTC
GTGCGCTCTCCTGTTCCGACCCTGCCGCTTACCGGATACCTGTCCGCCTTTCTCCCTTCGGGAAGCGTGG
CGCTTTCTCATAGCTCACGCTGTAGGTATCTCAGTTCGGTGTAGGTCGTTCGCTCCAAGCTGGGCTGTGT
GCACGAACCCCCCGTTCAGCCCGACCGCTGCGCCTTATCCGGTAACTATCGTCTTGAGTCCAACCCGGTA
AGACACGACTTATCGCCACTGGCAGCAGCCACTGGTAACAGGATTAGCAGAGCGAGGTATGTAGGCGGTG
CTACAGAGTTCTTGAAGTGGTGGCCTAACTACGGCTACACTAGAAGAACAGTATTTGGTATCTGCGCTCT
GCTGAAGCCAGTTACCTTCGGAAAAAGAGTTGGTAGCTCTTGATCCGGCAAACAAACCACCGCTGGTAGC
GGTGGTTTTTTTGTTTGCAAGCAGCAGATTACGCGCAGAAAAAAAGGATCTCAAGAAGATCCTTTGATCT
TTTCTACGGGGTCTGACGCTCAGTGGAACGAAAACTCACGTTAAGGGATTTTGGTCATGAGATTATCAAA
AAGGATCTTCACCTAGATCCTTTTAAATTAAAAATGAAGTTTTAAATCAATCTAAAGTATATATGAGTAA
ACTTGGTCTGACAGTTACCAATGCTTAATCAGTGAGGCACCTATCTCAGCGATCTGTCTATTTCGTTCAT
CCATAGTTGCCTGACTCCCCGTCGTGTAGATAACTACGATACGGGAGGGCTTACCATCTGGCCCCAGTGC
TGCAATGATACCGCGAGACCCACGCTCACCGGCTCCAGATTTATCAGCAATAAACCAGCCAGCCGGAAGG
GCCGAGCGCAGAAGTGGTCCTGCAACTTTATCCGCCTCCATCCAGTCTATTAATTGTTGCCGGGAAGCTA
GAGTAAGTAGTTCGCCAGTTAATAGTTTGCGCAACGTTGTTGCCATTGCTACAGGCATCGTGGTGTCACG
CTCGTCGTTTGGTATGGCTTCATTCAGCTCCGGTTCCCAACGATCAAGGCGAGTTACATGATCCCCCATG
TTGTGCAAAAAAGCGGTTAGCTCCTTCGGTCCTCCGATCGTTGTCAGAAGTAAGTTGGCCGCAGTGTTAT
CACTCATGGTTATGGCAGCACTGCATAATTCTCTTACTGTCATGCCATCCGTAAGATGCTTTTCTGTGAC
TGGTGAGTACTCAACCAAGTCATTCTGAGAATAGTGTATGCGGCGACCGAGTTGCTCTTGCCCGGCGTCA
ATACGGGATAATACCGCGCCACATAGCAGAACTTTAAAAGTGCTCATCATTGGAAAACGTTCTTCGGGGC
GAAAACTCTCAAGGATCTTACCGCTGTTGAGATCCAGTTCGATGTAACCCACTCGTGCACCCAACTGATC
TTCAGCATCTTTTACTTTCACCAGCGTTTCTGGGTGAGCAAAAACAGGAAGGCAAAATGCCGCAAAAAAG
GGAATAAGGGCGACACGGAAATGTTGAATACTCATACTCTTCCTTTTTCAATATTATTGAAGCATTTATC
AGGGTTATTGTCTCATGAGCGGATACATATTTGAATGTATTTAGAAAAATAAACAAATAGGGGTTCCGCG
CACATTTCCCCGAAAAGTGCCACCTAAATTGTAAGCGTTAATATTTTGTTAAAATTCGCGTTAAATTTTT
GTTAAATCAGCTCATTTTTTAACCAATAGGCCGAAATCGGCAAAATCCCTTATAAATCAAAAGAATAGAC
CGAGATAGGGT
[37 nt withheld, positions 6522-6558]
AAAGAACGTGGACTCCAACGTCAAAGG
[49 nt withheld, positions 6586-6634]
T
[91 nt withheld, positions 6636-6726]
G
[124 nt withheld, positions 6728-6851]
CCCATTCGCCATTCAGGCTGCGCAACTGTTGGGAAGGGCGATCGGTGCG
