>Addgene plasmid #29778 | pAAV-CAG-ArchT-tdTomato | addgene partial sequence | sequence record 35801 | pCAG-F 5'-GCAACGTGCTGGTTATTGTG-3'
GGGCTGGGGCGTGACCGACAAGGAGGCCAGGGAGTACTACAGCATCACAATCCTGGTGCCCGGCATCGCC
AGCGCCGCCTACCTGAGCATGTTCTTCGGCATCGGCCTGACCGAGGTGACCGTGGCCGGCGAGGTGCTGG
ACATCTACTACGCCAGATACGCCGACTGGCTGTTCACCACCCCTTTGCTTCTGCTCGACCTGGCCCTGCT
GGCTAAGGTGGACAGGGTGAGCATCGGAACCCTGGTGGGAGTGGACGCCCTGATGATCGTGACCGGCCTG
ATCGGCGCCCTGAGCCACACCCCACTGGCTAGGTACAGCTGGTGGCTGTTCAGCACCATCTGCATGATCG
TGGTGCTGTACTTCCTGGCTACCAGCCTGAGGGCTGCTGCTAAGGAGAGGGGACCAGAGGTGGCTAGCAC
CTTCAACACCCTGACCGCCCTGGTGCTGGTGCTGTGGACCGCCTACCCCATCCTGTGGATCATCGGAACC
GAGGGAGCTGGAGTGGTGGGACTGGGAATCGAGACCCTGCTGTTCATGGTGCTGGACGTGACCGCCAAAG
TGGGCTTCGGCTTCATCCTGCTGAGGAGCAGGGCCATCCTGGGCGACACCGAGGCCCCCGAGCCCCGACC
GGTAGTGAGCAAGGGCGAGGAGGTCATCAAAGAGTTCATGCGCTTCAAGGTGCGCATGGAGGGCTCCATG
AACGGCCACGAGTTCGAGATCGAGGGCGAGGGCGAGGGCCGCCCCTACGAGGGCACCCAGACCGCCAAGC
TGAAGNTGACCAAGGGCGGCCCCCTGCCCTTCGCCTGGGACATCCTGTCCCCCAGTTCATGT
